>Addgene plasmid #190464 | pDONR221_HUWE1_isoform1 | addgene full sequence | sequence record 373214 | Addgene NGS Result
CTTTCCTGCGTTATCCCCTGATTCTGTGGATAACCGTATTACCGCTAGCATGGATCTCGGGGACGTCTAA
CTACTAAGCGAGAGTAGGGAACTGCCAGGCATCAAATAAAACGAAAGGCTCAGTCGGAAGACTGGGCCTT
TCGTTTTATCTGTTGTTTGTCGGTGAACGCTCTCCTGAGTAGGACAAATCCGCCGGGAGCGGATTTGAAC
GTTGTGAAGCAACGGCCCGGAGGGTGGCGGGCAGGACGCCCGCCATAAACTGCCAGGCATCAAACTAAGC
AGAAGGCCATCCTGACGGATGGCCTTTTTGCGTTTCTACAAACTCTTCCTGTTAGTTAGTTACTTAAGCT
CGGGCCCCAAATAATGATTTTATTTTGACTGATAGTGACCTGTTCGTTGCAACAAATTGATAAGCAATGC
TTTTTTATAATGCCAACTTTGTACAAAAAAGCAGGCTTTAAAGGAACCAATTCAGTCGACATGAAAGTAG
ACAGGACTAAACTGAAGAAGACACCTACTGAGGCTCCTGCAGACTGCAGAGCCTTAATAGACAAACTCAA
AGTTTGTAATGATGAGCAACTTCTCTTGGAACTGCAGCAGATCAAAACATGGAACATTGGAAAGTGCGAG
TTATATCACTGGGTGGACCTGTTGGACCGCTTCGATGGAATACTGGCAGATGCTGGACAGACAGTGGAGA
ATATGTCATGGATGCTCGTATGTGATAGGCCAGAAAGAGAGCAACTGAAAATGCTTCTCTTGGCTGTGTT
GAACTTCACAGCCTTGCTCATTGAGTACAGCTTTTCCCGGCATCTGTACAGTTCCATAGAGCATTTGACA
ACTTTATTGGCTTCCTCTGATATGCAAGTGGTGCTGGCAGTCCTCAATCTCCTATATGTATTTAGCAAAA
GATCAAACTACATCACTCGTCTGGGATCTGACAAGAGGACCCCGCTGCTAACTCGGCTACAACATTTGGC
AGAGAGCTGGGGTGGAAAGGAGAATGGCTTTGGACTTGCAGAATGTTGCAGAGACTTGCATATGATGAAA
TATCCACCCAGTGCAACTACACTACACTTTGAATTCTATGCAGATCCTGGGGCCGAGGTCAAAATTGAGA
AAAGGACAACTAGTAACACACTACATTATATTCACATAGAGCAACTTGACAAGATTTCAGAAAGCCCTTC
TGAAATCATGGAATCTCTTACCAAAATGTACAGCATTCCTAAGGATAAGCAGATGCTGTTATTTACACAC
ATACGACTGGCCCATGGCTTTTCTAATCACAGGAAGCGATTGCAGGCAGTTCAGGCCAGACTGCATGCAA
TATCTATATTAGTGTATTCCAATGCCTTGCAGGAATCAGCAAACAGTATCTTGTATAATGGCTTGATAGA
GGAGTTAGTGGACGTGCTGCAAATAACGGATAAGCAGCTTATGGAGATTAAAGCAGCTTCTTTACGAACA
TTAACATCAATTGTCCACTTGGAGAGAACTCCCAAACTCAGCAGTATTATTGACTGTACTGGAACTGCCT
CCTACCATGGATTTTTGCCAGTGCTTGTAAGGAACTGTATCCAGGCCATGATTGATCCTTCCATGGATCC
ATACCCTCACCAGTTTGCCACTGCTCTCTTCTCTTTTTTATACCATCTGGCCAGCTACGATGCTGGTGGT
GAAGCCTTGGTCTCCTGTGGAATGATGGAAGCCTTATTGAAGGTCATAAAGTTTCTTGGCGATGAACAGG
ACCAGATAACATTTGTCACCAGAGCCGTCAGAGTGGTTGACCTTATCACCAACCTGGATATGGCAGCTTT
TCAATCCCATAGTGGACTTTCTATCTTCATTTATAGACTTGAGCATGAAGTAGATCTGTGCCGAAAAGAA
TGTCCGTTTGTGATCAAGCCAAAGATCCAGAGACCCAATACTACACAAGAAGGAGAGGAAATGGAAACTG
ATATGGATGGAGTCCAGTGTATTCCACAACGAGCAGCACTTCTGAAATCCATGTTGAATTTCCTCAAGAA
GGCCATCCAAGACCCTGCTTTCTCAGATGGCATACGACATGTGATGGATGGTTCTCTGCCTACCTCCCTG
AAACACATCATCAGCAATGCAGAATACTATGGCCCATCACTCTTCCTCCTAGCTACTGAAGTGGTGACTG
TGTTTGTATTTCAAGAACCATCACTGCTCTCCTCACTCCAGGACAATGGATTGACAGATGTCATGCTGCA
TGCACTGCTTATCAAAGATGTTCCTGCTACCCGTGAAGTCCTTGGCTCCCTCCCAAATGTATTCAGTGCA
CTCTGTTTGAATGCCCGAGGTCTTCAGTCTTTTGTTCAGTGTCAGCCTTTTGAACGCCTCTTCAAAGTTC
TTCTGTCTCCAGATTACCTCCCAGCCATGCGGAGGAGGAGAAGTTCTGATCCCCTTGGGGATACTGCATC
CAACCTGGGGAGTGCTGTCGATGAGCTCATGAGACATCAGCCCACCCTTAAAACAGATGCAACGACTGCC
ATCATCAAGTTACTTGAAGAAATCTGTAATCTTGGAAGGGACCCCAAATACATCTGTCAGAAGCCATCGA
TCCAGAAGGCAGATGGCACTGCCACTGCTCCTCCCCCAAGGTCTAATCATGCCGCAGAAGAAGCCTCTAG
TGAGGATGAGGAGGAAGAGGAAGTACAGGCCATGCAGAGCTTTAATTCTACCCAGCAAAATGAAACTGAG
CCTAATCAGCAGGTTGTTGGTACAGAGGAACGTATTCCTATTCCCCTCATGGATTACATCCTTAATGTGA
TGAAATTTGTGGAATCTATTCTGAGCAACAATACAACAGATGACCACTGCCAGGAATTTGTGAATCAGAA
AGGACTGTTGCCTTTGGTTACCATTTTGGGTCTTCCCAATCTGCCCATTGACTTTCCCACATCTGCTGCC
TGTCAGGCTGTTGCAGGTGTCTGCAAATCCATATTGACACTGTCACATGAACCCAAAGTCCTTCAAGAGG
GTCTCCTTCAGTTGGACTCCATCCTCTCCTCCCTGGAGCCCTTACACCGCCCCATTGAATCCCCTGGGGG
CTCAGTGTTGTTGCGAGAACTGGCTTGCGCAGGCAATGTTGCTGATGCTACCCTCTCAGCCCAGGCCACA
CCTCTGCTGCATGCACTCACTGCTGCCCATGCCTACATCATGATGTTTGTTCATACTTGCAGAGTTGGAC
AGAGTGAAATTCGTTCCATCTCCGTAAACCAGTGGGGCTCTCAATTGGGTCTGAGTGTTTTGAGCAAGCT
GAGCCAGTTATACTGTTCCCTGGTGTGGGAAAGCACTGTCCTCCTCTCTCTGTGTACCCCAAACAGCCTA
CCATCTGGGTGTGAATTTGGCCAGGCAGATATGCAGAAACTGGTTCCAAAGGATGAGAAGGCAGGTACGA
CCCAGGGCGGAAAAAGATCAGATGGGGAACAGGATGGAGCAGCTGGAAGTATGGATGCTTCTACCCAGGG
CTTATTAGAAGGCATTGGGCTAGATGGTGACACATTGGCTCCCATGGAGACAGATGAACCTACTGCTTCA
GACTCTAAGGGCAAATCTAAAATCACACCAGCAATGGCTGCCAGAATTAAGCAAATCAAGCCTTTGTTAT
CAGCTTCCTCCAGATTAGGCCGAGCACTTGCTGAGCTATTTGGACTTCTTGTTAAACTTTGTGTGGGATC
TCCTGTCCGCCAGAGAAGGAGCCATCATGCTGCCAGCACCACTACAGCACCGACACCTGCCGCGCGATCA
ACAGCCTCAGCTCTCACTAAGCTCTTGACTAAGGGGTTATCTTGGCAGCCCCCACCATATACACCTACTC
CCCGATTCAGGCTGACATTCTTCATCTGTTCAGTTGGTTTCACATCCCCAATGCTGTTTGATGAGAGGAA
GTATCCCTACCACCTCATGCTGCAAAAATTTCTCTGCTCCGGAGGCCACAATGCTCTTTTTGAAACTTTC
AACTGGGCTCTGTCCATGGGAGGTAAAGTTCCTGTTTCTGAGGGATTGGAACACTCAGACTTGCCTGATG
GCACAGGAGAATTCCTAGATGCCTGGCTTATGCTGGTGGAGAAGATGGTGAATCCCACCACGGTGCTTGA
ATCTCCACATTCGCTGCCTGCCAAATTGCCTGGAGGTGTCCAGAACTTTCCCCAGTTCAGTGCACTGCGC
TTCCTTGTGGTAACTCAGAAAGCAGCCTTTACTTGCATCAAAAACTTATGGAACCGGAAACCCCTGAAGG
TATATGGTGGACGAATGGCTGAATCGATGCTGGCCATTCTATGCCACATCCTCCGAGGAGAACCTGTGAT
TCGAGAGAGACTAAGCAAGGAGAAGGAGGGGTCTCGAGGAGAAGAGGATACAGGGCAAGAGGAAGGTGGC
TCCCGCCGGGAACCTCAAGTCAACCAGCAACAACTGCAACAGCTCATGGACATGGGCTTCACAAGGGAAC
ATGCAATGGAGGCACTGTTGAACACCAGCACCATGGAGCAGGCCACAGAGTACCTTTTAACCCACCCTCC
TCCAATCATGGGAGGAGTTGTTCGGGATCTCAGCATGTCTGAAGAGGACCAGATGATGAGAGCAATTGCT
ATGTCTCTGGGACAGGATATTCCAATGGATCAAAGGGCAGAGTCACCTGAGGAAGTTGCTTGCCGGAAGG
AGGAAGAGGAACGGAAAGCTCGGGAAAAGCAGGAGGAGGAAGAGGCTAAATGTCTAGAGAAGTTCCAGGA
TGCTGACCCGTTGGAACAAGATGAGCTCCACACTTTCACAGATACTATGTTGCCAGGCTGCTTCCACCTT
CTTGATGAGCTGCCAGACACAGTATACCGTGTGTGTGACCTGATCATGACAGCAATCAAACGTAATGGAG
CAGATTATCGTGACATGATTCTGAAGCAAGTAGTCAATCAGGTGTGGGAAGCTGCTGATGTATTGATCAA
AGCTGCTCTTCCCCTGACAACAAGTGACACAAAAACCGTGTCAGAGTGGATAAGTCAGATGGCCACACTG
CCCCAGGCCTCCAATTTGGCTACTAGAATCTTGCTTTTAACGCTACTTTTTGAGGAGTTGAAGCTACCTT
GTGCTTGGGTGGTTGAATCAAGTGGCATCCTTAATGTCCTAATCAAACTCTTGGAAGTGGTTCAGCCCTG
CCTCCAGGCAGCCAAGGAGCAGAAGGAAGTCCAGACCCCAAAGTGGATCACACCAGTGTTGCTCCTGATT
GATTTCTATGAAAAGACAGCCATCTCCTCAAAAAGGAGAGCCCAGATGACTAAGTACCTGCAATCCAACA
GCAACAACTGGCGCTGGTTTGATGATCGCTCTGGGCGTTGGTGTAGTTACAGTGCAAGCAACAATAGCAC
TATTGATTCTGCCTGGAAATCTGGAGAGACAAGCGTGCGATTCACTGCAGGCCGAAGAAGATACACGGTC
CAATTCACTACAATGGTGCAGGTTAATGAGGAAACAGGGAACCGACGCCCTGTGATGCTGACTCTCCTCA
GGGTACCTCGGCTGAATAAAAATTCAAAAAACAGCAATGGACAGGAACTAGAGAAGACGCTGGAAGAAAG
CAAAGAAATGGATATCAAACGTAAAGAAAATAAAGGCAATGATACCCCTTTGGCCCTAGAGAGTACAAAC
ACTGAAAAGGAGACAAGCCTGGAGGAAACAAAAATCGGGGAGATCCTGATCCAGGGCTTGACAGAAGATA
TGGTGACTGTTTTAATCCGGGCCTGCGTGAGCATGCTGGGAGTCCCTGTGGACCCAGATACTTTGCATGC
CACCCTTCGTCTCTGTCTGAGGCTCACCCGGGACCACAAATATGCCATGATGTTTGCAGAACTGAAGAGT
ACCCGCATGATCTTGAATTTGACCCAGAGCTCAGGCTTCAATGGGTTTACTCCCCTGGTCACCCTTCTCT
TAAGACACATCATTGAGGACCCCTGTACCCTTCGTCATACCATGGAAAAGGTTGTTCGCTCAGCAGCTAC
AAGTGGAGCTGGTAGCACTACCTCTGGTGTTGTGTCTGGCAGCCTCGGCTCTCGGGAGATCAACTACATC
CTTCGTGTCCTTGGGCCAGCCGCATGCCGCAATCCAGACATATTCACAGAAGTGGCCAACTGCTGTATCC
GCATCGCCCTTCCTGCCCCTCGAGGCTCAGGAACTGCTTCAGATGATGAATTTGAGAATCTTAGAATTAA
AGGCCCTAATGCTGTACAGCTGGTGAAGACCACCCCTTTGAAGCCCTCACCTCTGCCTGTCATCCCTGAT
ACTATCAAGGAAGTGATCTATGATATGCTGAATGCTCTGGCTGCATACCATGCTCCAGAGGAAGCCGATA
AATCTGATCCTAAACCTGGGGTTATGACCCAAGAGGTTGGCCAGCTCCTGCAAGACATGGGTGATGATGT
ATACCAGCAGTACCGGTCACTTACGCGTCAGAGCAGTGACTTTGATACGCAGTCAGGTTTTTCCATTAAT
AGTCAGGTCTTTGCTGCAGATGGTGCCTCCACTGAGACTTCCGCATCTGGGACCTCCCAAGGAGAGGCTT
CAACTCCAGAGGAGTCTCGAGATGGGAAGAAAGATAAAGAAGGGGACCGGGCCTCTGAGGAAGGCAAACA
GAAAGGCAAGGGCAGCAAACCTTTAATGCCTACCTCCACTATCCTTCGTCTTCTGGCAGAGTTGGTGAGG
TCCTATGTTGGTATTGCTACCCTGATTGCCAACTACAGCTACACTGTGGGCCAGTCTGAACTGATCAAAG
AGGACTGCAGTGTGCTAGCTTTTGTTCTGGACCACCTGCTCCCACATACCCAGAATGCAGAAGACAAGGA
CACCCCTGCCTTGGCCCGCCTGTTCCTCGCAAGCCTGGCTGCTGCAGGGAGTGGCACAGATGCCCAGGTG
GCCCTAGTGAATGAAGTAAAAGCAGCCCTTGGACGGGCACTGGCTATGGCTGAGAGTACAGAGAAACATG
CCAGGCTTCAGGCAGTGATGTGTATCATCAGTACTATCATGGAGTCCTGCCCCTCCACCTCCAGCTTCTA
CAGCAGTGCCACAGCGAAGACCCAGCACAATGGCATGAACAACATCATTCGGCTTTTCCTGAAGAAGGGA
CTGGTTAATGACCTGGCCAGAGTACCTCACAGCTTAGACCTGTCCAGTCCCAACATGGCCAACACAGTCA
ATGCTGCTCTGAAGCCTTTGGAAACACTTTCCCGGATTGTGAACCAGCCCAGTAGCCTTTTTGGCAGCAA
GAGTGCTTCTAGCAAGAACAAGTCTGAGCAGGATGCCCAAGGAGCCTCTCAAGATTCCAGTAGCAACCAG
CAGGACCCAGGCGAGCCTGGGGAAGCAGAAGTGCAGGAGGAGGATCATGATGTCACTCAGACAGAGGTGG
CAGATGGGGATATCATGGATGGGGAGGCTGAAACCGACTCAGTGGTGATTGCTGGGCAGCCTGAGGTGCT
CAGTTCACAAGAGATGCAGGTTGAGAATGAGCTGGAGGACCTGATAGATGAGTTGCTTGAGAGGGATGGC
GGATCTGGGAACAGTACAATTATAGTGAGCAGAAGTGGAGAGGATGAATCACAAGAGGACGTGCTGATGG
ATGAAGCTCCTTCCAACCTCAGCCAAGCTTCCACCTTGCAGGCCAACCGAGAAGATTCCATGAATATCCT
GGACCCTGAGGATGAGGAGGAGCACACTCAGGAAGAGGACAGCAGTGGCAGTAACGAGGATGAGGATGAT
AGTCAGGATGAAGAGGAGGAGGAGGAGGAAGATGAGGAAGATGATCAGGAGGATGATGAAGGTGAAGAGG
GAGATGAAGACGATGACGACGATGGCTCTGAGATGGAATTGGATGAGGATTATCCTGATATGAACGCTTC
TCCCTTGGTCCGATTTGAGCGCTTTGACCGGGAGGATGATCTCATCATTGAGTTTGACAACATGTTCTCC
AGTGCTACAGACATCCCCCCATCCCCAGGAAATATCCCTACCACCCATCCACTGATGGTGCGCCATGCAG
ACCACAGTTCTCTGACACTGGGCAGTGGCTCTTCAACAACTCGTCTCACCCAGGGCATCGGGCGCAGTCA
GAGGACCCTAAGGCAGCTGACGGCCAATACTGGCCACACCATTCATGTTCACTACCCTGGGAATCGCCAG
CCCAACCCTCCTCTTATACTGCAGAGGTTGCTTGGTCCCTCAGCTGCTGCTGACATCCTTCAGCTGAGCA
GCAGCCTTCCCCTACAAAGCCGGGGTCGGGCCCGCCTCCTGGTAGGCAACGATGACGTCCACATCATCGC
CCGTTCTGATGATGAGCTGCTGGATGACTTTTTCCATGATCAGAGCACAGCTACCAGCCAAGCAGGAACC
CTGTCCAGCATCCCCACAGCCCTGACCCGCTGGACAGAAGAATGCAAAGTTCTCGATGCTGAGAGCATGC
ATGACTGTGTTTCAGTGGTTAAAGTGTCCATTGTCAATCACCTGGAATTCCTGAGGGATGAGGAGCTGGA
AGAAAGGCGAGAGAAGCGCAGGAAACAACTGGCTGAGGAAGAAACAAAGATAACTGATAAAGGCAAAGAA
GATAAGGAGAACAGGGATCAGAGTGCACAGTGTACTGCATCTAAGTCAAATGACTCCACTGAACAGAATC
TCTCAGATGGGACGCCTATGCCTGACAGCTACCCAACAACCCCATCTTCAACTGATGCAGCTACATCTGA
GTCCAAGGAGACCCTTGGCACTCTGCAATCCTCACAACAGCAACCAACACTCCCAACCCCACCAGCTTTG
GGAGAGGTTCCTCAGGAGCTGCAGTCTCCAGCTGGAGAAGGGGGCAGCTCTACACAGCTATTGATGCCTG
TAGAGCCAGAGGAATTGGGTCCCACAAGGCCAAGTGGGGAAGCAGAAACAACTCAGATGGAGTTATCCCC
AGCTCCCACTATAACCTCACTTTCCCCAGAGAGAGCTGAGGATTCTGATGCACTGACGGCTGTCAGCAGT
CAGCTAGAAGGCTCTCCTATGGATACAAGCAGCCTGGCTTCCTGTACCTTAGAGGAGGCTGTGGGTGACA
CTTCAGCAGCTGGCAGTTCTGAGCAGCCCAGAGCAGGCAGCTCCACTCCTGGGGATGCCCCACCAGCTGT
GGCGGAAGTGCAAGGCAGGAGTGATGGGTCAGGGGAATCTGCCCAGCCACCTGAGGACAGCTCCCCACCT
GCATCCTCTGAGAGCTCTTCCACCAGAGATTCTGCCGTGGCCATTTCTGGCGCCGATTCCCGAGGAATCC
TAGAAGAGCCGTTGCCTTCAACAAGCAGTGAAGAAGAAGATCCCCTTGCGGGTATCAGTCTCCCTGAAGG
TGTGGACCCCTCTTTTCTGGCTGCCCTGCCTGATGACATCCGTCGGGAAGTTCTACAGAACCAGCTAGGC
ATTCGTCCACCAACCCGGACTGCCCCCTCCACAAATAGCTCAGCGCCTGCAGTGGTGGGGAATCCTGGTG
TGACTGAGGTGAGTCCCGAGTTTCTTGCGGCACTGCCACCCGCGATCCAAGAGGAAGTACTGGCACAGCA
GAGAGCTGAGCAGCAGCGACGAGAACTAGCACAGAATGCCAGCTCAGACACCCCTATGGACCCTGTGACC
TTCATCCAGACTCTGCCCTCAGACCTGCGCCGTAGTGTCCTAGAGGATATGGAGGACAGTGTGTTAGCTG
TGATGCCACCTGACATTGCAGCTGAGGCTCAAGCCCTGAGACGAGAGCAAGAAGCCCGGCAGCGACAGCT
CATGCATGAGCGTCTGTTTGGGCACAGTAGCACCTCCGCACTCTCTGCTATTCTCCGAAGCCCGGCTTTC
ACCAGTCGCTTAAGTGGCAACCGTGGGGTCCAGTATACTCGCCTTGCTGTGCAGAGAGGTGGCACCTTCC
AGATGGGGGGTAGCAGCAGCCATAACAGGCCTTCTGGCAGTAATGTAGATACTCTCCTCCGCCTCCGAGG
ACGGCTCCTTCTGGACCACGAAGCCCTTTCTTGTCTCTTGGTCCTACTTTTTGTGGATGAGCCAAAGCTC
AATACTAGCCGTCTACACCGAGTACTGAGAAATCTCTGCTACCATGCCCAGACCCGCCACTGGGTCATCC
GCAGTCTGCTCTCCATCTTGCAGCGCAGCAGTGAGAGTGAGCTATGCATTGAAACACCCAAACTCACTAC
AAGTGAGGAAAAGGGCAAAAAGTCGAGCAAGAGCTGTGGGTCAAGTAGCCATGAGAACCGTCCCCTGGAC
CTGCTACACAAGATGGAGTCAAAGAGCTCCAACCAGCTTTCCTGGCTCTCAGTATCCATGGATGCAGCCC
TAGGCTGCAGGACTAATATATTTCAGATCCAGCGTTCAGGGGGGCGTAAACATACCGAGAAGCATGCAAG
CGGTGGCTCCACCGTCCACATCCATCCCCAAGCTGCTCCTGTTGTCTGCAGACACGTTTTGGATACACTC
ATTCAATTGGCCAAGGTATTTCCCAGCCACTTCACACAGCAGCGGACCAAAGAAACAAACTGTGAGAGTG
ATCGGGAAAGGGGCAATAAGGCCTGTAGCCCATGCTCCTCACAGTCCTCCAGCAGTGGCATTTGCACAGA
CTTCTGGGACTTATTGGTAAAACTGGACAACATGAATGTCAGCCGGAAAGGCAAGAACTCCGTGAAGTCA
GTGCCAGTGAGCGCTGGCGGTGAGGGGGAAACCTCTCCATACAGCCTCGAGGCCTCTCCACTGGGGCAGC
TCATGAACATGTTGTCACACCCAGTCATCCGCCGGAGCTCTCTCTTAACTGAGAAACTCCTCAGACTCCT
TTCTCTCATCTCAATTGCTCTCCCAGAAAACAAGGTGTCAGAAGCACAGGCTAATTCTGGCAGCGGTGCT
TCCTCCACCACCACTGCCACCTCAACCACATCTACCACCACCACCACTGCCGCCTCCACCACGCCCACAC
CCCCTACTGCACCCACCCCTGTCACTTCTGCTCCAGCCCTGGTTGCTGCCACGGCTATTTCCACCATTGT
CGTAGCTGCTTCGACCACAGTGACTACCCCCACGACTGCTACCACTACTGTTTCAATTTCTCCCACTACT
AAGGGCAGCAAATCTCCAGCGAAGGTGAGTGATGGGGGCAGCAGCAGTACAGACTTTAAGATGGTGTCCT
CTGGCCTCACTGAAAACCAGCTACAGCTCTCTGTAGAGGTGTTGACATCCCACTCTTGTTCTGAGGAAGG
CTTAGAGGATGCAGCCAACGTACTACTGCAGCTCTCCCGGGGGGACTCTGGGACCCGGGACACTGTTCTC
AAGCTGCTACTGAATGGAGCCCGCCATCTGGGTTATACCCTTTGTAAACAAATAGGTACCCTGCTGGCCG
AGCTGCGGGAATACAACCTCGAGCAGCAGCGGCGAGCCCAATGTGAAACCCTCTCTCCTGATGGCCTGCC
TGAGGAGCAGCCACAGACCACCAAGCTGAAGGGCAAAATGCAGAGCAGGTTTGACATGGCTGAGAATGTG
GTAATTGTGGCATCTCAGAAGCGACCTTTGGGTGGCCGGGAGCTCCAGCTGCCTTCTATGTCCATGTTGA
CATCCAAGACATCTACCCAGAAGTTCTTCTTGAGGGTACTACAGGTCATCATCCAGCTCCGGGACGACAC
GCGCCGGGCTAACAAGAAAGCCAAGCAGACAGGCAGGCTAGGTTCCTCCGGTTTAGGCTCAGCTAGCAGC
ATCCAGGCAGCTGTTCGGCAGCTGGAGGCTGAGGCTGATGCCATTATACAAATGGTACGTGAGGGTCAAA
GGGCGCGGAGACAGCAACAAGCAGCAACGTCGGAGTCTAGCCAGTCAGAGGCGTCTGTCCGGAGGGAGGA
ATCACCCATGGATGTGGACCAGCCATCTCCCAGTGCTCAAGATACTCAATCCATTGCCTCCGATGGAACC
CCACAGGGGGAGAAGGAAAAGGAAGAAAGACCACCTGAGTTACCCCTGCTCAGCGAGCAGCTGAGTTTGG
ACGAGCTGTGGGACATGCTTGGGGAGTGTCTAAAGGAACTAGAGGAATCCCATGACCAGCATGCGGTGCT
AGTGCTACAGCCTGCTGTCGAGGCCTTCTTTCTGGTCCATGCCACAGAGCGGGAGAGCAAGCCTCCTGTC
CGAGACACCCGTGAGAGCCAGCTGGCACACATCAAGGACGAGCCTCCTCCACTCTCCCCTGCCCCCTTAA
CCCCAGCCACGCCTTCCTCCCTTGACCCATTCTTCTCCCGGGAGCCCTCATCTATGCACATCTCCTCAAG
CCTGCCCCCTGACACACAGAAGTTCCTTCGCTTTGCAGAGACTCACCGCACTGTGTTAAACCAGATCCTA
CGGCAGTCCACGACCCACCTTGCTGATGGGCCTTTTGCTGTCCTGGTAGACTACATTCGTGTCCTCGACT
TTGATGTCAAGCGCAAATATTTCCGCCAAGAGCTGGAGCGTTTAGATGAGGGGCTCCGGAAAGAAGACAT
GGCTGTGCATGTCCGTCGTGACCATGTGTTTGAAGACTCCTATCGTGAGCTGCATCGCAAATCCCCCGAA
GAAATGAAGAATCGATTGTATATAGTATTTGAAGGAGAAGAAGGGCAGGATGCTGGCGGGCTCCTGCGGG
AGTGGTATATGATCATCTCTCGAGAGATGTTTAACCCTATGTATGCCTTGTTCCGTACCTCACCTGGTGA
TCGAGTCACCTACACCATCAATCCATCTTCCCACTGCAACCCCAACCATCTGTCCTATTTTAAATTTGTC
GGACGCATTGTGGCCAAAGCTGTATATGACAACCGTCTTCTGGAGTGCTACTTTACTCGATCCTTTTACA
AACACATCTTGGGCAAGTCAGTCAGATATACAGATATGGAGAGTGAAGATTACCACTTCTACCAAGGTCT
GGTTTATCTGCTGGAAAATGATGTCTCCACACTAGGCTATGACCTCACCTTCAGCACTGAGGTCCAAGAG
TTTGGAGTTTGTGAAGTTCGTGACCTCAAACCCAATGGGGCCAACATCTTGGTAACAGAGGAGAATAAGA
AGGAGTATGTACACCTGGTATGCCAGATGAGAATGACAGGAGCCATCCGCAAGCAGTTGGCGGCTTTCTT
AGAAGGCTTCTATGAGATCATTCCAAAGCGCCTCATTTCCATCTTCACTGAGCAGGAGTTAGAGCTGCTT
ATATCAGGACTGCCCACCATTGACATCGATGATCTGAAATCCAACACTGAATACCACAAGTACCAGTCCA
ACTCTATTCAGATCCAGTGGTTCTGGAGAGCATTGCGTTCTTTCGATCAAGCTGACCGTGCCAAGTTCCT
CCAGTTTGTCACGGGTACTTCCAAGGTACCCCTGCAAGGCTTTGCTGCCCTCGAAGGCATGAATGGCATT
CAGAAGTTTCAGATCCATCGAGATGATAGGTCCACAGATCGCCTGCCTTCAGCTCACACATGTTTTAATC
AGCTGGATCTGCCTGCCTATGAGAGCTTTGAGAAGCTCCGCCACATGCTACTGTTGGCTATCCAGGAGTG
CTCTGAAGGCTTTGGGCTGGCCTAATAAGCGGCCGCGACCCAGCTTTCTTGTACAAAGTTGGCATTATAA
GAAAGCATTGCTTATCAATTTGTTGCAACGAACAGGTCACTATCAGTCAAAATAAAATCATTATTTGCCA
TCCAGCTGCAGCTCTGGCCCGTGTCTCAAAATCTCTGATGTTACATTGCACAAGATAAAAATATATCATC
ATGAACAATAAAACTGTCTGCTTACATAAACAGTAATACAAGGGGTGTTATGAGCCATATTCAACGGGAA
ACGTCGAGGCCGCGATTAAATTCCAACATGGATGCTGATTTATATGGGTATAAATGGGCTCGCGATAATG
TCGGGCAATCAGGTGCGACAATCTATCGCTTGTATGGGAAGCCCGATGCGCCAGAGTTGTTTCTGAAACA
TGGCAAAGGTAGCGTTGCCAATGATGTTACAGATGAGATGGTCAGACTAAACTGGCTGACGGAATTTATG
CCTCTTCCGACCATCAAGCATTTTATCCGTACTCCTGATGATGCATGGTTACTCACCACTGCGATCCCCG
GAAAAACAGCATTCCAGGTATTAGAAGAATATCCTGATTCAGGTGAAAATATTGTTGATGCGCTGGCAGT
GTCCCTGCGCCGGTTGCATTCGATTCCTGTTTGTAATTGTCCTTTTAACAGCGATCGCGTATTTCGTCTC
GCTCAGGCGCAATCACGAATGAATAACGGTTTGGTTGATGCGAGTGATTTTGATGACGAGCGTAATGGCT
GGCCTGTTGAACAAGTCTGGAAAGAAATGCATAAACTTTTGCCATTCTCACCGGATTCAGTCGTCACTCA
TGGTGATTTCTCACTTGATAACCTTATTTTTGACGAGGGGAAATTAATAGGTTGTATTGATGTTGGACGA
GTCGGAATCGCAGACCGATACCAGGATCTTGCCATCCTATGGAACTGCCTCGGTGAGTTTTCTCCTTCAT
TACAGAAACGGCTTTTTCAAAAATATGGTATTGATAATCCTGATATGAATAAATTGCAGTTTCATTTGAT
GCTCGATGAGTTTTTCTAATCAGAATTGGTTAATTGGTTGTAACATTATTCAGATTGGGCCCCGTTCCAC
TGAGCGTCAGACCCCGTAGAAAAGATCAAAGGATCTTCTTGAGATCCTTTTTTTCTGCGCGTAATCTGCT
GCTTGCAAACAAAAAAACCACCGCTACCAGCGGTGGTTTGTTTGCCGGATCAAGAGCTACCAACTCTTTT
TCCGAAGGTAACTGGCTTCAGCAGAGCGCAGATACCAAATACTGTTCTTCTAGTGTAGCCGTAGTTAGGC
CACCACTTCAAGAACTCTGTAGCACCGCCTACATACCTCGCTCTGCTAATCCTGTTACCAGTGGCTGCTG
CCAGTGGCGATAAGTCGTGTCTTACCGGGTTGGACTCAAGACGATAGTTACCGGATAAGGCGCAGCGGTC
GGGCTGAACGGGGGGTTCGTGCACACAGCCCAGCTTGGAGCGAACGACCTACACCGAACTGAGATACCTA
CAGCGTGAGCTATGAGAAAGCGCCACGCTTCCCGAAGGGAGAAAGGCGGACAGGTATCCGGTAAGCGGCA
GGGTCGGAACAGGAGAGCGCACGAGGGAGCTTCCAGGGGGAAACGCCTGGTATCTTTATAGTCCTGTCGG
GTTTCGCCACCTCTGACTTGAGCGTCGATTTTTGTGATGCTCGTCAGGGGGGCGGAGCCTATGGAAAAAC
GCCAGCAACGCGGCCTTTTTACGGTTCCTGGCCTTTTGCTGGCCTTTTGCTCACATGTT
Features (pLannotate 1.2.2; 8 found; start..end, strand, type, name):
      1..46      +  rep_origin     RSF ori (fragment): Plasmids containing the RSF 1030 origin of replication can be propagated in E. coli cells that contain additional plasmids with compatible origins.
    106..149     -  terminator     rrnB T1 terminator: Escherichia coli rrnB; transcription terminator T1 from the E. coli rrnB gene
    281..308     +  terminator     rrnB T2 terminator: transcription terminator T2 from the E. coli rrnB gene
    358..457     +  protein_bind   attL1: mutant version of attL; recombination site for the Gateway® LR reaction LR Clonase™
    481..13602   +  CDS            HUWE1: HUWE1_HUMAN - Also known as KIAA0312, KIAA1578, UREB1. Experimental evidence at protein level: Swiss-Prot protein existence level 1. E3 ubiquitin-protein ligase which mediates ubiquitination and subsequent proteasomal degradation of target proteins (PubMed:15989957, PubMed:19713937, PubMed:15567145, PubMed:15767685, PubMed:18488021, PubMed:17567951, PubMed:19037095, PubMed:20534529). Regulates apoptosis by catalyzing the polyubiquitination and degradation of MCL1 (PubMed:15989957). Mediates monoubiquitination of DNA polymerase beta (POLB) at 'Lys-41', 'Lys-61' and 'Lys-81', thereby playing a r
  13618..13717   -  protein_bind   attL2: mutant version of attL; recombination site for the Gateway® LR reaction LR Clonase™
  13840..14649   +  CDS            KanR: aminoglycoside phosphotransferase; aph(3')-Ia; confers resistance to kanamycin in bacteria or G418 (Geneticin®) in eukaryotes
  14739..15327   +  rep_origin     ori: high-copy-number ColE1/pMB1/pBR322/pUC origin of replication
