[The description below was written by a language model from this plasmid's Addgene catalogue record and pLannotate feature annotations shown in this document.]
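Description:
pDONR221_HUWE1_isoform1 is a Gateway entry clone built on the pDONR221 backbone and carrying the full-length coding sequence of human HUWE1 (isoform 1, per the name). It is a bacterial cloning plasmid rather than an expression vector. It is propagated in E. coli at high copy from a ColE1/pUC-type origin and selected with kanamycin through an aminoglycoside phosphotransferase (KanR) gene. The sequenced plasmid is about 15.4 kb, of which the HUWE1 open reading frame accounts for roughly 13.1 kb. The annotation also flags a very short fragment resembling the RSF origin at the start of the record. At under 50 nt this is probably a partial match adjoining the main origin, not a second functional replicon.

The HUWE1 coding sequence lies between attL1 and attL2, the recombination sites produced when an attB-flanked insert is recombined into a donor vector. These sites allow directional transfer of the gene into any attR-containing destination vector in an LR Clonase reaction, so promoters, tags and host-specific elements are supplied by the chosen destination plasmid. No promoter or epitope tag is annotated in the entry clone itself. The rrnB T1 and T2 terminators upstream of attL1 are standard pDONR elements that shield the insert from read-through transcription from the backbone, which helps keep large or potentially toxic inserts stable in bacteria.

HUWE1 encodes a very large E3 ubiquitin ligase that targets substrates such as MCL1 for proteasomal degradation and monoubiquitinates DNA polymerase beta. The clone serves as a source for building HUWE1 expression constructs, and the associated publication concerns the structural architecture, ligase activity and substrate recognition of the protein.
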