Addgene plasmid #190464: pDONR221_HUWE1_isoform1
Purpose: Entry clone
Depositing lab: Eric Fischer. Depositing organization: Dana-Farber Cancer Institute. Publication: Solenoid architecture of HUWE1 contributes to ligase activity and substrate recognition. Hunkeler M, Jin CY, Ma MW, Monda JK, Overwijn D, Bennett EJ, Fischer ES. Mol Cell. 2021 Sep 2;81(17):3468-3480.e7. doi: 10.1016/j.molcel.2021.06.032. Epub 2021 Jul 26. PubMed 34314700.
Backbone
  Vector backbone: pDONR221
  Total vector size (bp): 15400
  Vector type: Entry clone
Growth in bacteria
  Bacterial resistance: Kanamycin, 50 μg/mL
  Growth temperature: 37°C
  Growth strain: DH5alpha
  Copy number: High Copy
Gene/Insert
  Gene/Insert name: HUWE1
  Species: H. sapiens (human)
  Insert size (bp): 13122
  Entrez Gene: HUWE1 (a.k.a. ARF-BP1, HECTH9, HSPC272, Ib772, LASU1, MRXST, MULE, URE-B1, UREB1)
  Cloning method: Gateway Cloning
  Sequencing primers: 5′ n/a
Terms and licenses: Academic/Nonprofit Terms; Industry Terms: Not Available to Industry
How to cite: pDONR221_HUWE1_isoform1 was a gift from Eric Fischer (Addgene plasmid # 190464 ; http://n2t.net/addgene:190464 ; RRID:Addgene_190464)
